>Addgene plasmid #98155 | pJ414-PCY1:H695A | addgene full sequence | sequence record 182841 | Addgene NGS Result
TAATACGACTCACTATAGGGGAATTGTGAGCGGATAACAATTCCCCTCTAGAAATAATTTTGTTTAACTT
TTAGGAGGTAAACATATGCACCATCATCATCACCACGAGAATTTGTATTTCCAAGGTATGGCTACCAGCG
GTTTCAGCAAGCCGCTGCATTATCCGCCGGTCCGCCGCGATGAAACCGTTGTTGACGATTACTTTGGTGT
GAAAGTCGCGGACCCATACCGCTGGTTGGAGGACCCGAACTCTGAGGAAACGAAAGAATTTGTTGATAAC
CAAGAAAAACTGGCAAACTCGGTCCTGGAAGAGTGTGAGCTGATTGACAAGTTTAAGCAAAAGATTATCG
ATTTCGTGAATTTCCCGCGTTGCGGTGTGCCGTTCCGCCGCGCCAACAAATACTTTCACTTCTACAACAG
CGGCCTGCAGGCGCAAAACGTCTTTCAGATGCAAGATGATTTGGACGGTAAGCCTGAAGTTCTGTACGAT
CCGAATCTGCGCGAGGGCGGTCGCAGCGGCCTGTCCTTGTACAGCGTCAGCGAAGATGCCAAGTACTTTG
CCTTTGGTATTCATAGCGGCCTGACCGAATGGGTGACCATCAAGATTCTGAAAACTGAAGATCGTTCTTA
TTTGCCGGATACCCTGGAATGGGTGAAGTTCAGCCCGGCTATCTGGACCCACGATAACAAAGGTTTCTTT
TACTGTCCGTATCCGCCACTGAAAGAGGGCGAGGACCACATGACTCGCTCCGCAGTTAACCAAGAGGCTC
GTTATCACTTCCTGGGCACGGATCAGAGCGAAGATATCCTGCTGTGGCGCGATCTGGAGAATCCGGCGCA
CCACCTGAAATGTCAGATCACCGACGATGGCAAGTATTTTCTGCTGTATATCTTGGACGGTTGTGATGAT
GCCAATAAAGTTTACTGCTTGGATCTGACGAAGCTGCCGAACGGCCTGGAGAGCTTTCGTGGTCGCGAAG
ATTCAGCACCGTTCATGAAGCTGATTGATAGCTTCGACGCGTCGTACACGGCGATTGCTAATGATGGTTC
CGTGTTCACCTTCCAGACGAACAAAGACGCACCGCGTAAGAAACTGGTTCGCGTGGATCTGAATAATCCG
AGCGTTTGGACGGACCTGGTGCCTGAGAGCAAAAAAGATCTGCTGGAGAGCGCCCACGCAGTGAATGAAA
ATCAACTGATTCTGCGTTACTTGAGCGATGTGAAACATGTTCTGGAAATTCGTGACCTGGAGAGCGGTGC
ACTGCAACACCGTCTGCCGATCGACATTGGCAGCGTTGACGGTATTACGGCGCGTCGTCGCGACTCCGTG
GTTTTCTTTAAGTTCACCAGCATCCTGACCCCGGGCATTGTTTATCAGTGCGACCTGAAAAACGACCCGA
CCCAGCTGAAGATCTTCCGTGAGAGCGTGGTCCCGGACTTCGACCGCTCCGAATTTGAAGTCAAACAAGT
TTTCGTTCCGAGCAAGGACGGTACCAAAATCCCGATCTTCATTGCCGCGCGTAAGGGCATCAGCTTGGAC
GGCAGCCACCCGTGCGAGATGCACGGTTATGGCGGTTTTGGCATTAATATGATGCCAACGTTCAGCGCAA
GCCGTATTGTCTTTCTCAAGCATCTGGGTGGCGTCTTTTGCCTGGCGAATATCCGTGGCGGCGGCGAATA
CGGTGAGGAATGGCACAAGGCCGGCTTTCGTGACAAAAAGCAAAATGTTTTTGACGATTTCATCTCGGCG
GCGGAGTATCTGATCAGCAGCGGTTATACCAAGGCACGTCGTGTGGCGATCGAGGGTGGTAGCAATGGTG
GCCTGCTGGTCGCGGCGTGTATTAACCAACGCCCGGACTTGTTTGGTTGCGCTGAGGCCAACTGCGGTGT
CATGGATATGCTGCGTTTTCATAAGTTCACCCTGGGTTACCTGTGGACTGGTGATTACGGTTGTAGCGAT
AAGGAAGAAGAATTCAAGTGGCTGATTAAATACTCTCCAATTCACAACGTGCGTCGTCCGTGGGAGCAGC
CGGGTAACGAAGAAACGCAATATCCTGCGACCATGATTCTGACCGCGGACCACGACGACCGCGTAGTCCC
GCTGCACTCTTTCAAACTGCTGGCGACCATGCAACACGTGCTGTGCACTAGCTTAGAGGACTCTCCGCAG
AAGAATCCGATTATCGCACGTATTCAGCGTAAAGCTGCCGCGTACGGTCGTGCGACGATGACGCAGATCG
CAGAAGTGGCGGACCGCTACGGTTTCATGGCGAAAGCCCTGGAAGCACCGTGGATCGATTGATGAAAGCT
TCCCCCTAGCATAACCCCTTGGGGCCTCTAAACGGGTCTTGAGGGGTTTTTTGCCCCTGAGACGCGTCAA
TCGAGTTCGTACCTAAGGGCGACACCCCATAATTAGCCCGGGCGAAAGGCCCAGTCTTTCGACTGAGCCT
TTCGTTTTATTTGATGCCTGGCAGTTCCCTACTCTCGCATGGGGAGTCCCCACACTACCATCGGCGCTAC
GGCGTTTCACTTCTGAGTTCGGCATGGGGTCAGGTGGGACCACCGCGCTACTGCCGCCAGGCAAACAAGG
GGTGTTATGAGCCATATTCAGGTATAAATGGGCTCGCGATAATGTTCAGAATTGGTTAATTGGTTGTAAC
ACTGACCCCTATTTGTTTATTTTTCTAAATACATTCAAATATGTATCCGCTCATGAGACAATAACCCTGA
TAAATGCTTCAATAATATTGAAAAAGGAAGAATATGAGTATTCAACATTTCCGTGTCGCCCTTATTCCCT
TTTTTGCGGCATTTTGCCTTCCTGTTTTTGCTCACCCAGAAACGCTGGTGAAAGTAAAAGATGCTGAAGA
TCAGTTGGGTGCACGAGTGGGTTACATCGAACTGGATCTCAACAGCGGTAAGATCCTTGAGAGTTTTCGC
CCCGAAGAACGTTTTCCAATGATGAGCACTTTTAAAGTTCTGCTATGTGGCGCGGTATTATCCCGTATTG
ACGCCGGGCAAGAGCAACTCGGTCGCCGCATACACTATTCTCAGAATGACTTGGTTGAGTACTCACCAGT
CACAGAAAAGCATCTTACGGATGGCATGACAGTAAGAGAATTATGCAGTGCTGCCATAACCATGAGTGAT
AACACTGCGGCCAACTTACTTCTGACAACGATCGGAGGACCGAAGGAGCTAACCGCTTTTTTGCACAACA
TGGGGGATCATGTAACTCGCCTTGATCGTTGGGAACCGGAGCTGAATGAAGCCATACCAAACGACGAGCG
TGACACCACGATGCCTGTAGCGATGGCAACAACGTTGCGCAAACTATTAACTGGCGAACTACTTACTCTA
GCTTCCCGGCAACAATTAATAGACTGGATGGAGGCGGATAAAGTTGCAGGACCACTTCTGCGCTCGGCCC
TTCCGGCTGGCTGGTTTATTGCTGATAAATCCGGAGCCGGTGAGCGTGGTTCTCGCGGTATCATCGCAGC
GCTGGGGCCAGATGGTAAGCCCTCCCGTATCGTAGTTATCTACACGACGGGGAGTCAGGCAACTATGGAT
GAACGAAATAGACAGATCGCTGAGATAGGTGCCTCACTGATTAAGCATTGGTAAGCGGCGCGCCATCGAA
TGGCGCAAAACCTTTCGCGGTATGGCATGATAGCGCCCGGAAGAGAGTCAATTCAGGGTGGTGAATATGA
AACCAGTAACGTTATACGATGTCGCAGAGTATGCCGGTGTCTCTTATCAGACCGTTTCCCGCGTGGTGAA
CCAGGCCAGCCACGTTTCTGCGAAAACGCGGGAAAAAGTGGAAGCGGCGATGGCGGAGCTGAATTACATT
CCCAACCGCGTGGCACAACAACTGGCGGGCAAACAGTCGTTGCTGATTGGCGTTGCCACCTCCAGTCTGG
CCCTGCACGCGCCGTCGCAAATTGTCGCGGCGATTAAATCTCGCGCCGATCAACTGGGTGCCAGCGTGGT
GGTGTCGATGGTAGAACGAAGCGGCGTCGAAGCCTGTAAAGCGGCGGTGCACAATCTTCTCGCGCAACGC
GTCAGTGGGCTGATCATTAACTATCCGCTGGATGACCAGGATGCCATTGCTGTGGAAGCTGCCTGCACTA
ATGTTCCGGCGTTATTTCTTGATGTCTCTGACCAGACACCCATCAACAGTATTATTTTCTCCCATGAGGA
CGGTACGCGACTGGGCGTGGAGCATCTGGTCGCATTGGGTCACCAGCAAATCGCGCTGTTAGCGGGCCCA
TTAAGTTCTGTCTCGGCGCGTCTGCGTCTGGCTGGCTGGCATAAATATCTCACTCGCAATCAAATTCAGC
CGATAGCGGAACGGGAAGGCGACTGGAGTGCCATGTCCGGTTTTCAACAAACCATGCAAATGCTGAATGA
GGGCATCGTTCCCACTGCGATGCTGGTTGCCAACGATCAGATGGCGCTGGGCGCAATGCGCGCCATTACC
GAGTCCGGGCTGCGCGTTGGTGCGGATATCTCGGTAGTGGGATACGACGATACCGAAGATAGCTCATGTT
ATATCCCGCCGTTAACCACCATCAAACAGGATTTTCGCCTGCTGGGGCAAACCAGCGTGGACCGCTTGCT
GCAACTCTCTCAGGGCCAGGCGGTGAAGGGCAATCAGCTGTTGCCAGTCTCACTGGTGAAAAGAAAAACC
ACCCTGGCGCCCAATACGCAAACCGCCTCTCCCCGCGCGTTGGCCGATTCATTAATGCAGCTGGCACGAC
AGGTTTCCCGACTGGAAAGCGGGCAGTGACTCATGACCAAAATCCCTTAACGTGAGTTACGCGCGCGTCG
TTCCACTGAGCGTCAGACCCCGTAGAAAAGATCAAAGGATCTTCTTGAGATCCTTTTTTTCTGCGCGTAA
TCTGCTGCTTGCAAACAAAAAAACCACCGCTACCAGCGGTGGTTTGTTTGCCGGATCAAGAGCTACCAAC
TCTTTTTCCGAAGGTAACTGGCTTCAGCAGAGCGCAGATACCAAATACTGTTCTTCTAGTGTAGCCGTAG
TTAGCCCACCACTTCAAGAACTCTGTAGCACCGCCTACATACCTCGCTCTGCTAATCCTGTTACCAGTGG
CTGCTGCCAGTGGCGATAAGTCGTGTCTTACCGGGTTGGACTCAAGACGATAGTTACCGGATAAGGCGCA
GCGGTCGGGCTGAACGGGGGGTTCGTGCACACAGCCCAGCTTGGAGCGAACGACCTACACCGAACTGAGA
TACCTACAGCGTGAGCTATGAGAAAGCGCCACGCTTCCCGAAGGGAGAAAGGCGGACAGGTATCCGGTAA
GCGGCAGGGTCGGAACAGGAGAGCGCACGAGGGAGCTTCCAGGGGGAAACGCCTGGTATCTTTATAGTCC
TGTCGGGTTTCGCCACCTCTGACTTGAGCGTCGATTTTTGTGATGCTCGTCAGGGGGGCGGAGCCTATGG
AAAAACGCCAGCAACGCGGCCTTTTTACGGTTCCTGGCCTTTTGCTGGCCTTTTGCTCACATGTTCTTTC
CTGCGTTATCCCCTGATTCTGTGGATAACCGTATTACCGCCTTTGAGTGAGCTGATACCGCTCGCCGCAG
CCGAACGACCGAGCGCAGCGAGTCAGTGAGCGAGGAAGCGGAAGGCGAGAGTAGGGAACTGCCAGGCATC
AAACTAAGCAGAAGGCCCCTGACGGATGGCCTTTTTGCGTTTCTACAAACTCTTTCTGTGTTGTAAAACG
ACGGCCAGTCTTAAGCTCGGGCCCCCTGGGCGGTTCTGATAACGAGTAATCGTTAATCCGCAAATAACGT
AAAAACCCGCTTCGGCGGGTTTTTTTATGGGGGGAGTTTAGGGAAAGAGCATTTGTCAGAATATTTAAGG
GCGCCTGTCACTTTGCTTGATATATGAGAATTATTTAACCTTATAAATGAGAAAAAAGCAACGCACTTTA
AATAAGATACGTTGCTTTTTCGATTGATGAACACCTATAATTAAACTATTCATCTATTATTTATGATTTT
TTGTATATACAATATTTCTAGTTTGTTAAAGAGAATTAAGAAAATAAATCTCGAAAATAATAAAGGGAAA
ATCAGTTTTTGATATCAAAATTATACATGTCAACGATAATACAAAATATAATACAAACTATAAGATGTTA
TCAGTATTTATTATCATTTAGAATAAATTTTGTGTCGCCCTTCCGCGAAAT
Features (pLannotate 1.2.2; 13 found; start..end, strand, type, name):
      1..19      +  promoter       T7 promoter: promoter for bacteriophage T7 RNA polymerase
     20..44      +  protein_bind   lac operator: The lac repressor binds to the lac operator to inhibit transcription in E. coli. This inhibition can be relieved by adding lactose or isopropyl-β-D-thiogalactopyranoside (IPTG). lac repressor encoded by lacI
   2316..2363    +  terminator     T7 terminator: transcription terminator for bacteriophage T7 RNA polymerase
   2423..2463    -  terminator     rrnB T1 terminator (fragment): transcription terminator T1 from the E. coli rrnB gene
   2465..2580    -  ncRNA          5S rRNA: Accession: RF00001 - 5S ribosomal RNA
   2611..2635    +  CDS            KanR (fragment): aminoglycoside phosphotransferase; aph(3')-Ia; confers resistance to kanamycin
   2665..2761    +  promoter       AmpR promoter (fragment): bla
   2764..3624    +  CDS            AmpR: β-lactamase; bla; confers resistance to ampicillin, carbenicillin, and related antibiotics
   3633..3706    +  promoter       lacI promoter (fragment): lacI
   3707..4786    +  CDS            lacI: LACI_ECOLI - Experimental evidence at protein level: Swiss-Prot protein existence level 1. Repressor of the lactose operon. Binds allolactose as an inducer. From Escherichia coli (strain K12).
   4875..5463    +  rep_origin     ori: high-copy-number ColE1/pMB1/pBR322/pUC origin of replication
   5688..5705    +  terminator     rrnB T2 terminator (fragment): transcription terminator T2 from the E. coli rrnB gene
   5730..5749    -  CDS            lacZα (fragment): LacZα fragment of β-galactosidase; lacZ fragment
