[The description below was written by a language model from this plasmid's Addgene catalogue record and pLannotate feature annotations shown in this document.]
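Description:
pJ414-PCY1:H695A is a bacterial expression plasmid built on the commercial pJ414 backbone (DNA2.0) for producing a mutant plant peptide macrocyclase in E. coli. The sequenced record is about 6.2 kb. It replicates from a high-copy ColE1/pUC-type origin and is selected with ampicillin through a β-lactamase (AmpR) gene driven by its own promoter. The short annotations for KanR, lacZα, 5S rRNA and the rrnB T1/T2 terminators are fragments of backbone sequence, not functional markers. The rrnB terminator pieces probably serve to insulate the expression cassette from surrounding transcription.

The payload is an approximately 2.2 kb coding sequence for peptide cyclase 1 (PCY1) from Saponaria vaccaria carrying a histidine-to-alanine substitution at position 695. It is fused at its N-terminus to a backbone-encoded His6 tag followed by a TEV protease site, so the protein can be purified by metal affinity and the tag then removed. The feature table does not annotate the open reading frame or the tag, but the unannotated stretch between the lac operator and the T7 terminator matches the expected position and size of the insert. Transcription comes from a T7 promoter immediately followed by a lac operator and ends at a T7 terminator. The plasmid also carries lacI with its promoter, which supplies repressor to keep expression low until it is induced with IPTG in a host that provides T7 RNA polymerase.

The associated work characterises PCY1 as a fast, promiscuous macrocyclase. This construct supplies recombinant H695A variant protein for such studies, presumably for comparison with the wild-type enzyme, although the record does not state the functional role of residue 695.
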