Addgene plasmid #98155: pJ414-PCY1:H695A
Purpose: Expresses PCY1H695A from Saponaria vaccaria possesing a N-terminal His6-tag (TEV cleavable) in E. coli.
Depositing lab: James Naismith. Depositing organization: University of St. Andrews. Publication: Characterization of the Fast and Promiscuous Macrocyclase from Plant PCY1 Enables the Use of Simple Substrates. Ludewig H, Czekster CM, Oueis E, Munday ES, Arshad M, Synowsky SA, Bent AF, Naismith JH. ACS Chem Biol. 2018 Mar 16;13(3):801-811. doi: 10.1021/acschembio.8b00050. Epub 2018 Feb 12. PubMed 29377663.
Backbone
  Vector backbone: pJ414
  Backbone manufacturer: DNA2.0
  Backbone size w/o insert (bp): 4000
  Total vector size (bp): 6000
  Vector type: Bacterial Expression
Growth in bacteria
  Bacterial resistance: Ampicillin, 100 μg/mL
  Growth temperature: 37°C
  Growth strain: DH5alpha
  Growth instructions: 200 rpm
  Copy number: Unknown
Gene/Insert
  Gene/Insert name: Peptide cyclase 1:H695A (alt name: PCY1:H695A)
  Species: Saponaria vaccaria
  Insert size (bp): 2175
  Mutation: Changed histidine 695 to alanine
  Promoter: T7
  Tag / fusion protein: His6-TEV (N terminal on backbone)
  Cloning method: Unknown
  Sequencing primers: 5′ GTGGCTGATTAAATACTCTC
Terms and licenses: Academic/Nonprofit Terms; Industry Terms: Not Available to Industry
How to cite: pJ414-PCY1:H695A was a gift from James Naismith (Addgene plasmid # 98155 ; http://n2t.net/addgene:98155 ; RRID:Addgene_98155)
