>Addgene plasmid #98155 | pJ414-PCY1:H695A | depositor partial sequence | sequence record 179906 | PCY1:H695A
ATGGCTACCAGCGGTTTCAGCAAGCCGCTGCATTATCCGCCGGTCCGCCGCGATGAAACCGTTGTTGACG
ATTACTTTGGTGTGAAAGTCGCGGACCCATACCGCTGGTTGGAGGACCCGAACTCTGAGGAAACGAAAGA
ATTTGTTGATAACCAAGAAAAACTGGCAAACTCGGTCCTGGAAGAGTGTGAGCTGATTGACAAGTTTAAG
CAAAAGATTATCGATTTCGTGAATTTCCCGCGTTGCGGTGTGCCGTTCCGCCGCGCCAACAAATACTTTC
ACTTCTACAACAGCGGCCTGCAGGCGCAAAACGTCTTTCAGATGCAAGATGATTTGGACGGTAAGCCTGA
AGTTCTGTACGATCCGAATCTGCGCGAGGGCGGTCGCAGCGGCCTGTCCTTGTACAGCGTCAGCGAAGAT
GCCAAGTACTTTGCCTTTGGTATTCATAGCGGCCTGACCGAATGGGTGACCATCAAGATTCTGAAAACTG
AAGATCGTTCTTATTTGCCGGATACCCTGGAATGGGTGAAGTTCAGCCCGGCTATCTGGACCCACGATAA
CAAAGGTTTCTTTTACTGTCCGTATCCGCCACTGAAAGAGGGCGAGGACCACATGACTCGCTCCGCAGTT
AACCAAGAGGCTCGTTATCACTTCCTGGGCACGGATCAGAGCGAAGATATCCTGCTGTGGCGCGATCTGG
AGAATCCGGCGCACCACCTGAAATGTCAGATCACCGACGATGGCAAGTATTTTCTGCTGTATATCTTGGA
CGGTTGTGATGATGCCAATAAAGTTTACTGCTTGGATCTGACGAAGCTGCCGAACGGCCTGGAGAGCTTT
CGTGGTCGCGAAGATTCAGCACCGTTCATGAAGCTGATTGATAGCTTCGACGCGTCGTACACGGCGATTG
CTAATGATGGTTCCGTGTTCACCTTCCAGACGAACAAAGACGCACCGCGTAAGAAACTGGTTCGCGTGGA
TCTGAATAATCCGAGCGTTTGGACGGACCTGGTGCCTGAGAGCAAAAAAGATCTGCTGGAGAGCGCCCAC
GCAGTGAATGAAAATCAACTGATTCTGCGTTACTTGAGCGATGTGAAACATGTTCTGGAAATTCGTGACC
TGGAGAGCGGTGCACTGCAACACCGTCTGCCGATCGACATTGGCAGCGTTGACGGTATTACGGCGCGTCG
TCGCGACTCCGTGGTTTTCTTTAAGTTCACCAGCATCCTGACCCCGGGCATTGTTTATCAGTGCGACCTG
AAAAACGACCCGACCCAGCTGAAGATCTTCCGTGAGAGCGTGGTCCCGGACTTCGACCGCTCCGAATTTG
AAGTCAAACAAGTTTTCGTTCCGAGCAAGGACGGTACCAAAATCCCGATCTTCATTGCCGCGCGTAAGGG
CATCAGCTTGGACGGCAGCCACCCGTGCGAGATGCACGGTTATGGCGGTTTTGGCATTAATATGATGCCA
ACGTTCAGCGCAAGCCGTATTGTCTTTCTCAAGCATCTGGGTGGCGTCTTTTGCCTGGCGAATATCCGTG
GCGGCGGCGAATACGGTGAGGAATGGCACAAGGCCGGCTTTCGTGACAAAAAGCAAAATGTTTTTGACGA
TTTCATCTCGGCGGCGGAGTATCTGATCAGCAGCGGTTATACCAAGGCACGTCGTGTGGCGATCGAGGGT
GGTAGCAATGGTGGCCTGCTGGTCGCGGCGTGTATTAACCAACGCCCGGACTTGTTTGGTTGCGCTGAGG
CCAACTGCGGTGTCATGGATATGCTGCGTTTTCATAAGTTCACCCTGGGTTACCTGTGGACTGGTGATTA
CGGTTGTAGCGATAAGGAAGAAGAATTCAAGTGGCTGATTAAATACTCTCCAATTCACAACGTGCGTCGT
CCGTGGGAGCAGCCGGGTAACGAAGAAACGCAATATCCTGCGACCATGATTCTGACCGCGGACCACGACG
ACCGCGTAGTCCCGCTGCACTCTTTCAAACTGCTGGCGACCATGCAACACGTGCTGTGCACTAGCTTAGA
GGACTCTCCGCAGAAGAATCCGATTATCGCACGTATTCAGCGTAAAGCTGCCGCGTACGGTCGTGCGACG
ATGACGCAGATCGCAGAAGTGGCGGACCGCTACGGTTTCATGGCGAAAGCCCTGGAAGCACCGTGGATCG
ATTGA
